>Addgene plasmid #80677 | pCDB180 | depositor full sequence | sequence record 157034 | multiple cloning site sequence verified with T7 primers
TGGCGAATGGG
[124 nt withheld, positions 12-135]
C
[91 nt withheld, positions 137-227]
A
[49 nt withheld, positions 229-277]
CCTTTGACGTTGGAGTCCACGTTCTTT
[37 nt withheld, positions 305-341]
ACCCTATCTCGGTCTATTCTTTTGATTTATAAGGGATTTTGCCGATTTCGGCCTATTGGTTAAAAAATGA
GCTGATTTAACAAAAATTTAACGCGAATTTTAACAAAATATTAACGTTTACAATTTCAGGTGGCACTTTT
CGGGGAAATGTGCGCGGAACCCCTATTTGTTTATTTTTCTAAATACATTCAAATATGTATCCGCTCATGA
ATTAATTCTTAGAAAAACTCATCGAGCATCAAATGAAACTGCAATTTATTCATATCAGGATTATCAATAC
CATATTTTTGAAAAAGCCGTTTCTGTAATGAAGGAGAAAACTCACCGAGGCAGTTCCATAGGATGGCAAG
ATCCTGGTATCGGTCTGCGATTCCGACTCGTCCAACATCAATACAACCTATTAATTTCCCCTCGTCAAAA
ATAAGGTTATCAAGTGAGAAATCACCATGAGTGACGACTGAATCCGGTGAGAATGGCAAAAGTTTATGCA
TTTCTTTCCAGACTTGTTCAACAGGCCAGCCATTACGCTCGTCATCAAAATCACTCGCATCAACCAAACC
GTTATTCATTCGTGATTGCGCCTGAGCGAGACGAAATACGCGATCGCTGTTAAAAGGACAATTACAAACA
GGAATCGAATGCAACCGGCGCAGGAACACTGCCAGCGCATCAACAATATTTTCACCTGAATCAGGATATT
CTTCTAATACCTGGAATGCTGTTTTCCCGGGGATCGCAGTGGTGAGTAACCATGCATCATCAGGAGTACG
GATAAAATGCTTGATGGTCGGAAGAGGCATAAATTCCGTCAGCCAGTTTAGTCTGACCATCTCATCTGTA
ACATCATTGGCAACGCTACCTTTGCCATGTTTCAGAAACAACTCTGGCGCATCGGGCTTCCCATACAATC
GATAGATTGTCGCACCTGATTGCCCGACATTATCGCGAGCCCATTTATACCCATATAAATCAGCATCCAT
GTTGGAATTTAATCGCGGCCTAGAGCAAGACGTTTCCCGTTGAATATGGCTCATAACACCCCTTGTATTA
CTGTTTATGTAAGCAGACAGTTTTATTGTTCATGACCAAAATCCCTTAACGTGAGTTTTCGTTCCACTGA
GCGTCAGACCCCGTAGAAAAGATCAAAGGATCTTCTTGAGATCCTTTTTTTCTGCGCGTAATCTGCTGCT
TGCAAACAAAAAAACCACCGCTACCAGCGGTGGTTTGTTTGCCGGATCAAGAGCTACCAACTCTTTTTCC
GAAGGTAACTGGCTTCAGCAGAGCGCAGATACCAAATACTGTCCTTCTAGTGTAGCCGTAGTTAGGCCAC
CACTTCAAGAACTCTGTAGCACCGCCTACATACCTCGCTCTGCTAATCCTGTTACCAGTGGCTGCTGCCA
GTGGCGATAAGTCGTGTCTTACCGGGTTGGACTCAAGACGATAGTTACCGGATAAGGCGCAGCGGTCGGG
CTGAACGGGGGGTTCGTGCACACAGCCCAGCTTGGAGCGAACGACCTACACCGAACTGAGATACCTACAG
CGTGAGCTATGAGAAAGCGCCACGCTTCCCGAAGGGAGAAAGGCGGACAGGTATCCGGTAAGCGGCAGGG
TCGGAACAGGAGAGCGCACGAGGGAGCTTCCAGGGGGAAACGCCTGGTATCTTTATAGTCCTGTCGGGTT
TCGCCACCTCTGACTTGAGCGTCGATTTTTGTGATGCTCGTCAGGGGGGCGGAGCCTATGGAAAAACGCC
AGCAACGCGGCCTTTTTACGGTTCCTGGCCTTTTGCTGGCCTTTTGCTCACATGTTCTTTCCTGCGTTAT
CCCCTGATTCTGTGGATAACCGTATTACCGCCTTTGAGTGAGCTGATACCGCTCGCCGCAGCCGAACGAC
CGAGCGCAGCGAGTCAGTGAGCGAGGAAGCGGAAGAGCGCCTGATGCGGTATTTTCTCCTTACGCATCTG
TGCGGTATTTCACACCGCATATATGGTGCACTCTCAGTACAATCTGCTCTGATGCCGCATAGTTAAGCCA
GTATACACTCCGCTATCGCTACGTGACTGGGTCATGGCTGCGCCCCGACACCCGCCAACACCCGCTGACG
CGCCCTGACGGGCTTGTCTGCTCCCGGCATCCGCTTACAGACAAGCTGTGACCGTCTCCGGGAGCTGCAT
GTGTCAGAGGTTTTCACCGTCATCACCGAAACGCGCGAGGCAGCTGCGGTAAAGCTCATCAGCGTGGTCG
TGAAGCGATTCACAGATGTCTGCCTGTTCATCCGCGTCCAGCTCGTTGAGTTTCTCCAGAAGCGTTAATG
TCTGGCTTCTGATAAAGCGGGCCATGTTAAGGGCGGTTTTTTCCTGTTTGGTCACTGATGCCTCCGTGTA
AGGGGGATTTCTGTTCATGGGGGTAATGATACCGATGAAACGAGAGAGGATGCTCACGATACGGGTTACT
GATGATGAACATGCCCGGTTACTGGAACGTTGTGAGGGTAAACAACTGGCGGTATGGATGCGGCGGGACC
AGAGAAAAATCACTCAGGGTCAATGCCAGCGCTTCGTTAATACAGATGTAGGTGTTCCACAGGGTAGCCA
GCAGCATCCTGCGATGCAGATCCGGAACATAATGGTGCAGGGCGCTGACTTCCGCGTTTCCAGACTTTAC
GAAACACGGAAACCGAAGACCATTCATGTTGTTGCTCAGGTCGCAGACGTTTTGCAGCAGCAGTCGCTTC
ACGTTCGCTCGCGTATCGGTGATTCATTCTGCTAACCAGTAAGGCAACCCCGCCAGCCTAGCCGGGTCCT
CAACGACAGGAGCACGATCATGCGCACCCGTGGGGCCGCCATGCCGGCGATAATGGCCTGCTTCTCGCCG
AAACGTTTGGTGGCGGGACCAGTGACGAAGGCTTGAGCGAGGGCGTGCAAGATTCCGAATACCGCAAGCG
ACAGGCCGATCATCGTCGCGCTCCAGCGAAAGCGGTCCTCGCCGAAAATGACCCAGAGCGCTGCCGGCAC
CTGTCCTACGAGTTGCATGATAAAGAAGACAGTCATAAGTGCGGCGACGATAGTCATGCCCCGCGCCCAC
CGGAAGGAGCTGACTGGGTTGAAGGCTCTCAAGGGCATCGGTCGAGATCCCGGTGCCTAATGAGTGAGCT
AACTTACATTAATTGCGTTGCGCTCACTGCCCGCTTTCCAGTCGGGAAACCTGTCGTGCCAGCTGCATTA
ATGAATCGGCCAACGCGCGGGGAGAGGCGGTTTGCGTATTGGGCGCCAGGGTGGTTTTTCTTTTCACCAG
TGAGACGGGCAACAGCTGATTGCCCTTCACCGCCTGGCCCTGAGAGAGTTGCAGCAAGCGGTCCACGCTG
GTTTGCCCCAGCAGGCGAAAATCCTGTTTGATGGTGGTTAACGGCGGGATATAACATGAGCTGTCTTCGG
TATCGTCGTATCCCACTACCGAGATGTCCGCACCAACGCGCAGCCCGGACTCGGTAATGGCGCGCATTGC
GCCCAGCGCCATCTGATCGTTGGCAACCAGCATCGCAGTGGGAACGATGCCCTCATTCAGCATTTGCATG
GTTTGTTGAAAACCGGACATGGCACTCCAGTCGCCTTCCCGTTCCGCTATCGGCTGAATTTGATTGCGAG
TGAGATATTTATGCCAGCCAGCCAGACGCAGACGCGCCGAGACAGAACTTAATGGGCCCGCTAACAGCGC
GATTTGCTGGTGACCCAATGCGACCAGATGCTCCACGCCCAGTCGCGTACCGTCTTCATGGGAGAAAATA
ATACTGTTGATGGGTGTCTGGTCAGAGACATCAAGAAATAACGCCGGAACATTAGTGCAGGCAGCTTCCA
CAGCAATGGCATCCTGGTCATCCAGCGGATAGTTAATGATCAGCCCACTGACGCGTTGCGCGAGAAGATT
GTGCACCGCCGCTTTACAGGCTTCGACGCCGCTTCGTTCTACCATCGACACCACCACGCTGGCACCCAGT
TGATCGGCGCGAGATTTAATCGCCGCGACAATTTGCGACGGCGCGTGCAGGGCCAGACTGGAGGTGGCAA
CGCCAATCAGCAACGACTGTTTGCCCGCCAGTTGTTGTGCCACGCGGTTGGGAATGTAATTCAGCTCCGC
CATCGCCGCTTCCACTTTTTCCCGCGTTTTCGCAGAAACGTGGCTGGCCTGGTTCACCACGCGGGAAACG
GTCTGATAAGAGACACCGGCATACTCTGCGACATCGTATAACGTTACTGGTTTCACATTCACCACCCTGA
ATTGACTCTCTTCCGGGCGCTATCATGCCATACCGCGAAAGGTTTTGCGCCATTCGATGGTGTCCGGGAT
CTCGACGCTCTCCCTTATGCGACTCCTGCATTAGGAAGCAGCCCAGTAGTAGGTTGAGGCCGTTGAGCAC
CGCCGCCGCAAGGAATGGTGCATGCAAGGAGATGGCGCCCAACAGTCCCCCGGCCACGGGGCCTGCCACC
ATACCCACGCCGAAACAAGCGCTCATGAGCCCGAAGTGGCGAGCCCGATCTTCCCCATCGGTGATGTCGG
CGATATAGGCGCCAGCAACCGCACCTGTGGCGCCGGTGATGCCGGCCACGATGCGTCCGGCGTAGAGGAT
CGAGATCGATCTCGATCCCGCGAAATTAATACGACTCACTATAGGGGAATTGTGAGCGGATAACAATTCC
CCTCTAGAAATAATTTTGTTTAACTTTAAGAAGGAGATATACATATGACTATGACAAGACTGAAGATTTC
GAAAACTCTGCTGGCTGTAATGTTGACCTCTGCCGTCGCGACCGGCTCTGCCTACGCGGAAAACAACGCG
CAGACTACCAATGAAAGCGCAGGGCAAAAAGTCGATAGCTCTATGAATAAAGTCGGTAATTTCATGGATG
ACAGCGCCATCACCGCGAAAGTGAAGGCGGCCCTGGTGGATCATGACAACATCAAGAGCACCGATATCTC
TGTAAAAACCGATCAAAAAGTCGTGACCCTGAGCGGTTTCGTTGAAAGCCAGGCCCAGGCCGAAGAGGCA
GTGAAAGTGGCGAAAGGCGTTGAAGGGGTGACCTCTGTCAGCGACAAACTGCACGTTCGCGACGCTAAAG
AAGGCTCGGTGAAGGGCTACGCGGGTGACACCGCCACCACCAGTGAAATCAAAGCCAAACTGCTGGCGGA
CGATATCGTCCCTTCCCGTCATGTGAAAGTTGAAACCACCGACGGCGTGGTTCAGCTCTCCGGTACCGTC
GATTCTCAGGCACAAAGTGACCGTGCTGAAAGTATCGCCAAAGCGGTAGATGGTGTGAAAAGCGTTAAAA
ATGATCTGAAAACTAAGATGGGTCACCACCACCACCACCACCACCACCACCACGGTAGCCTGCAAGATTC
GGAAGTCAACCAAGAAGCAAAGCCGGAAGTCAAGCCGGAAGTGAAACCGGAAACCCATATTAACCTGAAA
GTTAGTGACGGCAGCTCTGAAATTTTCTTTAAGATCAAAAAGACCACGCCGCTGCGTCGCCTGATGGAAG
CGTTTGCCAAACGTCAGGGCAAGGAAATGGATAGCCTGCGTTTCCTGTATGACGGTATTCGCATCCAGGC
AGATCAAGCGCCGGAAGACCTGGACATGGAAGACAACGACATCATTGAAGCCCACCGTGAACAGATTGGC
GGCTCGAGGATCCGGCTGCTAACAAAGCCCGAAAGGAAGCTGAGTTGGCTGCTGCCACCGCTGAGCAATA
ACTAGCATAACCCCTTGGGGCCTCTAAACGGGTCTTGAGGGGTTTTTTGCTGAAAGGAGGAACTATATCC
GGAT
Features (pLannotate 1.2.2; 20 found; start..end, strand, type, name):
     12..467     +  rep_origin     f1 ori (sequence partly withheld): f1 bacteriophage origin of replication; arrow indicates direction of (+) strand synthesis
    494..551     +  promoter       AmpR promoter (fragment): bla
    560..1375    -  CDS            KanR: aminoglycoside phosphotransferase; aph(3')-Ia; confers resistance to kanamycin in bacteria or G418 (Geneticin®) in eukaryotes
   1497..2085    +  rep_origin     ori: high-copy-number ColE1/pMB1/pBR322/pUC origin of replication
   2271..2413    -  misc_feature   bom: basis of mobility region from pBR322
   2515..2706    -  CDS            rop: Rop protein, which maintains plasmids at low copy number; rop
   2723..3103    +  CDS            YPB1_ECOLX: Protein predicted: Swiss-Prot protein existence level 4. From Escherichia coli.
   3175..3466    -  CDS            TcR (fragment): tetracycline efflux protein; tet; confers resistance to tetracycline
   3481..3502    -  protein_bind   CAP binding site: CAP binding activates transcription in the presence of cAMP. E. coli catabolite activator protein
   3515..4597    -  CDS            lacI: lac repressor; lacI; The lac repressor binds to the lac operator to inhibit transcription in E. coli. This inhibition can be relieved by adding lactose or isopropyl-β-D-thiogalactopyranoside (IPTG).
   4598..4675    -  promoter       lacI promoter: lacI
   4683..4962    -  CDS            TcR (fragment): tetracycline efflux protein; tet; confers resistance to tetracycline
   4988..5006    +  promoter       T7 promoter: promoter for bacteriophage T7 RNA polymerase
   5007..5031    +  protein_bind   lac operator: The lac repressor binds to the lac operator to inhibit transcription in E. coli. This inhibition can be relieved by adding lactose or isopropyl-β-D-thiogalactopyranoside (IPTG). lac repressor encoded by lacI
   5046..5068    +  RBS            RBS: efficient ribosome binding site from bacteriophage T7 gene 10 (Olins and Rangwala, 1989)
   5076..5678    +  CDS            osmY: OSMY_ECOLI - Experimental evidence at protein level: Swiss-Prot protein existence level 1. From Escherichia coli (strain K12).
   5685..5711    +  CDS            9xHis: 9xHis affinity tag
   5721..6017    +  CDS            SMT3: SMT3_YEAST - Experimental evidence at protein level: Swiss-Prot protein existence level 1. Not known; suppressor of MIF2 mutations. From Saccharomyces cerevisiae (strain ATCC 204508 / S288c) (Baker's yeast).
   6026..6075    +  CDS            SET1 (fragment): solubility-enhancement tag derived from T7 phage gene 10B
   6083..6130    +  terminator     T7 terminator: transcription terminator for bacteriophage T7 RNA polymerase
