[The description below was written by a language model from this plasmid's Addgene catalogue record and pLannotate feature annotations shown in this document.]
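Description:
pCDB180 is an empty bacterial expression backbone of 6,155 bp, laid out like a pET-type vector, for producing proteins in E. coli as secreted fusions to an N-terminal OsmY–deca-histidine–Smt3 (SUMO) module. It is selected with kanamycin through an aph(3')-Ia gene. Replication relies on a ColE1/pBR322-type origin accompanied by the bom region and the rop gene, which matches the low copy number given in the catalogue entry. An f1 phage origin is also present. The annotation picks up fragments of the tetracycline resistance gene and of the AmpR promoter, which appear to be backbone remnants rather than functional markers.

The expression cassette starts with a T7 promoter followed directly by a lac operator, and a plasmid-borne lacI gene supplies the repressor. Transcription therefore depends on T7 RNA polymerase from the host and can be induced with IPTG. A T7 gene 10 ribosome binding site drives translation of E. coli osmY, a periplasmic protein used here as a carrier to direct export of the fusion. A polyhistidine tag for metal-affinity purification comes next; the software annotates it as 9xHis, while the depositor describes ten histidines. Yeast Smt3 follows, a SUMO domain generally used to aid solubility and to allow tag removal by a SUMO-specific protease. Between Smt3 and the T7 terminator the table marks a short stretch as a T7 gene 10B-derived tag fragment, which may simply be residual vector sequence.

Genes of interest are inserted at the XhoI site by Gibson assembly, in frame after Smt3. The associated publication concerns de novo designed hyperstable constrained peptides, although the record does not detail how this vector was used in that work.
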