Addgene plasmid #80677: pCDB180
Purpose: (Empty Backbone) for secretion of N-terminal OsmY, deca-histidine, SUMO tagged protein
Depositing lab: David Baker. Depositing organization: University of Washington. Publication: Accurate de novo design of hyperstable constrained peptides. Bhardwaj G, Mulligan VK, Bahl CD, Gilmore JM, Harvey PJ, Cheneval O, Buchko GW, Pulavarti SV, Kaas Q, Eletsky A, Huang PS, Johnsen WA, Greisen PJ, Rocklin GJ, Song Y, Linsky TW, Watkins A, Rettie SA, Xu X, Carter LP, Bonneau R, Olson JM, Coutsias E, Correnti CE, Szyperski T, Craik DJ, Baker D. Nature. 2016 Sep 14. doi: 10.1038/nature19791. PubMed 27626386.
Backbone
  Vector backbone: pCDB180
  Backbone size (bp): 6155
  Vector type: Bacterial Expression
  Promoter: T7
  Tag / fusion protein: OsmY-10His-Smt3 (N terminal on backbone)
Growth in bacteria
  Bacterial resistance: Kanamycin, 50 μg/mL
  Growth temperature: 37°C
  Growth strain: DH5alpha
  Copy number: Low Copy
Gene/Insert
  Cloning method: Gibson Cloning
  Sequencing primers: 5′ CCTGTATGACGGTATTCG; 3′ GCTAGTTATTGCTCAGCGG
Terms and licenses: Academic/Nonprofit Terms; Industry Terms: Not Available to Industry
Depositor comments: This is an empty expression vector. Genes are intended to be inserted at the XhoI site by Gibson assembly, and this will generate constructs that are secreted with a N-terminal fusion to OsmY-10His-Smt3
How to cite: pCDB180 was a gift from David Baker (Addgene plasmid # 80677 ; http://n2t.net/addgene:80677 ; RRID:Addgene_80677)
