>Addgene plasmid #80677 | pCDB180 | addgene partial sequence | sequence record 164736 | T7 5'-TAATACGACTCACTATAGGG-3'
CCTCTAGAAATAATTTTGTTTAACTTTAAGAAGGAGATATACATATGACTATGACAAGACTGAAGATTTC
GAAAACTCTGCTGGCTGTAATGTTGACCTCTGCCGTCGCGACCGGCTCTGCCTACGCGGAAAACAACGCG
CAGACTACCAATGAAAGCGCAGGGCAAAAAGTCGATAGCTCTATGAATAAAGTCGGTAATTTCATGGATG
ACAGCGCCATCACCGCGAAAGTGAAGGCGGCCCTGGTGGATCATGACAACATCAAGAGCACCGATATCTC
TGTAAAAACCGATCAAAAAGTCGTGACCCTGAGCGGTTTCGTTGAAAGCCAGGCCCAGGCCGAAGAGGCA
GTGAAAGTGGCGAAAGGCGTTGAAGGGGTGACCTCTGTCAGCGACAAACTGCACGTTCGCGACGCTAAAG
AAGGCTCGGTGAAGGGCTACGCGGGTGACACCGCCACCACCAGTGAAATCAAAGCCAAACTGCTGGCGGA
CGATATCGTCCCTTCCCGTCATGTGAAAGTTGAAACCACCGACGGCGTGGTTCAGCTCTCCGGTACCGTC
GATTCTCAGGCACAAAGTGACCGTGCTGAAAGTATCGCCAAAGCGGTAGATGGTGTGAAAAGCGTTAAAA
ATGATCTGAAAACTAAGATGGGTCACCACCACCACCACCACCACCACCACCACGGTAGCCTGCAAGATTC
GGAAGTCAACCAAGAAGCAAAGCCGGAAGTCAAGCCGGAAGTGAAACCGGAAACCCATATTAACCTGAAA
GTTAGTGACGGCAGCTCTGAAATTTTCTTTAAGATCAAAAAGACCACGCCGCTGCGTCGCCTGATGGAAG
CGTTTGCCAAACGTCAGGGCAAGGAAATGGATAGCCTGCGTTTCCTGTATGACGGTATTCGCATCCAGGC
AGATCAAGCGCCGGAAGACCTGGACATGGAAGACA
