>Addgene plasmid #80677 | pCDB180 | addgene partial sequence | sequence record 164737 | T7term 5'-GCTAGTTATTGCTCAGCGG-3'
TTCGGGCTTTGTTAGCAGCCGGATCCTCGAGCCGCCAATCTGTTCACGGTGGGCTTCAATGATGTCGTTG
TCTTCCATGTCCAGGTCTTCCGGCGCTTGATCTGCCTGGATGCGAATACCGTCATACAGGAAACGCAGGC
TATCCATTTCCTTGCCCTGACGTTTGGCAAACGCTTCCATCAGGCGACGCAGCGGCGTGGTCTTTTTGAT
CTTAAAGAAAATTTCAGAGCTGCCGTCACTAACTTTCAGGTTAATATGGGTTTCCGGTTTCACTTCCGGC
TTGACTTCCGGCTTTGCTTCTTGGTTGACTTCCGAATCTTGCAGGCTACCGTGGTGGTGGTGGTGGTGGT
GGTGGTGGTGACCCATCTTAGTTTTCAGATCATTTTTAACGCTTTTCACACCATCTACCGCTTTGGCGAT
ACTTTCAGCACGGTCACTTTGTGCCTGAGAATCGACGGTACCGGAGAGCTGAACCACGCCGTCGGTGGTT
TCAACTTTCACATGACGGGAAGGGACGATATCGTCCGCCAGCAGTTTGGCTTTGATTTCACTGGTGGTGG
CGGTGTCACCCGCGTAGCCCTTCACCGAGCCTTCTTTAGCGTCGCGAACGTGCAGTTTGTCGCTGACAGA
GGTCACCCCTTCAACGCCTTTCGCCACTTTCACTGCCTCTTCGGCCTGGGCCTGGCTTTCAACGAAACCG
CTCAGGGTCACGACTTTTTGATCGGTTTTTACAGAGATATCGGTGCTCTTGATGTTGTCATGATCCACCA
GGGCCGCCTTCACTTTCGCGGTGATGGCGCTGTCATCCATGAAATTACCGACTTTATTCATAGAGCTATC
GACTTTT
